>Addgene plasmid #227500 | pk335-NT-1mer-gRNA | addgene full sequence | sequence record 452315 | Addgene NGS Result
TTGAGATCCTTTTTTTCTGCGCGTAATCTGCTGCTTGCAAACAAAAAAACCACCGCTACCAGCGGTGGTT
TGTTTGCCGGATCAAGAGCTACCAACTCTTTTTCCGAAGGTAACTGGCTTCAGCAGAGCGCAGATACCAA
ATACTGTTCTTCTAGTGTAGCCGTAGTTAGGCCACCACTTCAAGAACTCTGTAGCACCGCCTACATACCT
CGCTCTGCTAATCCTGTTACCAGTGGCTGCTGCCAGTGGCGATAAGTCGTGTCTTACCGGGTTGGACTCA
AGACGATAGTTACCGGATAAGGCGCAGCGGTCGGGCTGAACGGGGGGTTCGTGCACACAGCCCAGCTTGG
AGCGAACGACCTACACCGAACTGAGATACCTACAGCGTGAGCTATGAGAAAGCGCCACGCTTCCCGAAGG
GAGAAAGGCGGACAGGTATCCGGTAAGCGGCAGGGTCGGAACAGGAGAGCGCACGAGGGAGCTTCCAGGG
GGAAACGCCTGGTATCTTTATAGTCCTGTCGGGTTTCGCCACCTCTGACTTGAGCGTCGATTTTTGTGAT
GCTCGTCAGGGGGGCGGAGCCTATGGAAAAACGCCAGCAACGCGGCCTTTTTACGGTTCCTGGCCTTTTG
CTGGCCTTTTGCTCACATGTCCCTGGAGACCCATGTGAGGGCCTATTTCCCATGATTCCTTCATATTTGC
ATATACGATACAAGGCTGTTAGAGAGATAATTGGAATTAATTTGACTGTAAACACAAAGATATTAGTACA
AAATACGTGACGTAGAAAGTAATAATTTCTTGGGTAGTTTGCAGTTTTAAAATTATGTTTTAAAATGGAC
TATCATATGCTTACCGTAACTTGAAAGTATTTCGATTTCTTGGCTTTATATATCTTGTGGAAAGGACGAA
ACACCGCCATTGGCAGGCTCCTACCAGTTTTAGAGCTAGAAATAGCAAGTTAAAATAAGGCTAGTCCGTT
ATCAACTTGAAAAAGTGGCACCGAGTCGGTGCTTTTTTGTTTTAGAGCTAGAAATAGCAAGTTAAAATAA
GGCTAGTCCGTTTTTAGCGCGTGCGCCAATTCTGCAGACAAATGGCTCTAGAGGTCTCCCTATCTAGAGG
TACCCGTTACATAACTTACGGTAAATGGCCCGCCTGGCTGACCGCCCAACGACCCCCGCCCATTGACGTC
AATAGTAACGCCAATAGGGACTTTCCATTGACGTCAATGGGTGGAGTATTTACGGTAAACTGCCCACTTG
GCAGTACATCAAGTGTATCATATGCCAAGTACGCCCCCTATTGACGTCAATGACGGTAAATGGCCCGCCT
GGCATTGTGCCCAGTACATGACCTTATGGGACTTTCCTACTTGGCAGTACATCTACGTATTAGTCATCGC
TATTACCATGGTCGAGGTGAGCCCCACGTTCTGCTTCACTCTCCCCATCTCCCCCCCCTCCCCACCCCCA
ATTTTGTATTTATTTATTTTTTAATTATTTTGTGCAGCGATGGGGGCGGGGGGGGGGGGGGGGGGCGCGC
GCSAGGGGGGGGGGGGGGGGGSGAGGGGSGGGGSGGGGSGAGGSGGAGAGGTGCGGCGGCAGCCAATCAG
AGCGGCGCGCTCCGAAAGTTTCCTTTTATGGCGAGGCGGCGGCGGCGGCGGCCCTATAAAAAGCGAAGCG
CGCGGCGGGCGGGAGTCGCTGCGCGCTGCCTTCGCCCCGTGCCCCGCTCCGCCGCCGCCTCGCGCCGCCC
GCCCCGGCTCTGACTGACCGCGTTACTCCCACAGGTGAGCGGGCGGGACGGCCCTTCTCCTCCGGGCTGT
AATTAGCTGAGCAAGAGGTAAGGGTTTAAGGGATGGTTGGTTGGTGGGGTATTAATGTTTAATTACCTGG
AGCACCTGCCTGAAATCACTTTTTTTCAGGTTGGACCGGTGCCACCATGAGCGAGCTGATTAAGGAGAAC
ATGCACATGAAGCTGTACATGGAGGGCACCGTGGACAACCATCACTTCAAGTGCACATCCGAGGGCGAAG
GCAAGCCCTACGAGGGCACCCAGACCATGAGAATCAAGGTGGTCGAGGGCGGCCCTCTCCCCTTCGCCTT
CGACATCCTGGCTACTAGCTTCCTCTACGGCAGCAAGACCTTCATCAACCACACCCAGGGCATCCCCGAC
TTCTTCAAGCAGTCCTTCCCTGAGGGCTTCACATGGGAGAGAGTCACCACATACGATGACGGGGGCGTGC
TGACCGCTACCCAGGACACCAGCCTCCAGGACGGCTGCCTCATCTACAACGTCAAGATCAGAGGGGTGAA
CTTCACATCCAACGGCCCTGTGATGCAGAAGAAAACACTCGGCTGGGAGGCCTTCACCGAGACGCTGTAC
CCCGCTGACGGCGGCCTGGAAGGCAGAAACGACATGGCCCTGAAGCTCGTGGGCGGGAGCCATCTGATCG
CAAACATCAAGACCACATATAGATCCAAGAAACCCGCTAAGAACCTCAAGATGCCTGGCGTCTACTATGT
GGACTACAGACTGGAAAGAATCAAGGAGGCCAACAACGAAACCTACGTCGAGCAGCACGAGGTGGCAGTG
GCCAGATACTGCGACCTCCCTAGCAAACTGGGGCACAAGCTTAATTAAGAATTCCTAGAGCTCGCTGATC
AGCCTCGACTGTGCCTTCTAGTTGCCAGCCATCTGTTGTTTGCCCCTCCCCCGTGCCTTCCTTGACCCTG
GAAGGTGCCACTCCCACTGTCCTTTCCTAATAAAATGAGGAAATTGCATCGCATTGTCTGAGTAGGTGTC
ATTCTATTCTGGGGGGTGGGGTGGGGCAGGACAGCAAGGGGGAGGATTGGGAAGAGAATAGCAGGCATGC
TGGGGAGCTCTCGAAGCCGCGGTGCGGGTGCCAGGGCGTGCCCTTGGGCTCCCCGGGCGCGTACTCCACC
TCACCCATCGCAGGAACCCCTAGTGATGGAGTTGGCCACTCCCTCTCTGCGCGCTCGCTCGCTCACTGAG
GCCGGGCGACCAAAGGTCGCCCGACGCCCGGGCTTTGCCCGGGCGGCCTCAGTGAGCGAGCGAGCGCGCA
GCTGCCTGCAGGGGCGCCTGATGCGGTATTTTCTCCTTACGCATCTGTGCGGTATTTCACACCGCATA
[95 nt withheld, positions 3149-3243]
T
[46 nt withheld, positions 3245-3290]
C
[141 nt withheld, positions 3292-3432]
CCTTTGACGTTGGAGTCCACGTTCTTT
[37 nt withheld, positions 3460-3496]
ACTCTATCTCGGGCTATTCTTTTGATTTATAAGGGATTTTGCCGATTTCGGTCTATTGGTTAAAAAATGA
GCTGATTTAACAAAAATTTAACGCGAATTTTAACAAAATATTAACGTTTACAATTTTATGGTGCACTCTC
AGTACAATCTGCTCTGATGCCGCATAGTGCTTTTCCCAAGGCAGTCTGGAGCATGCGCTTTAGCAGCCCC
GCTGGGCACTTGGCGCTACACAAGTGGCCTCTGGCCTCGCACACATTCCACATCCACCGGTAGGCGCCAA
CCGGCTCCGTTCTTTGGTGGCCCCTTCGCGCCACCTTCTACTCCTCCCCTAGTCAGGAAGTTCCCCCCCG
CCCCGCAGCTCGCGTCGTGCAGGACGTGACAAATGGAAGTAGCACGTCTCACTAGTCTCGTGCAGATGGA
CAGCACCGCTGAGCAATGGAAGCGGGTAGGCCTTTGGGGCAGCGGCCAATAGCAGCTTTGCTCCTTCGCT
TTCTGGGCTCAGAGGCTGGGAAGGGGTGGGTCCGGGGGCGGGCTCAGGGGCGGGCTCAGGGGCGGGGCGG
GCGCCCGAAGGTCCTCCGGAGGCCCGGCATTCTGCACGCTTCAAAAGCGCACGTCTGCCGCGCTGTTCTC
CTCTTCCTCATCTCCGGGCCTTTCGACCGATCATCAAGCTGCACGTGTTGACAATTAATCATCGGCATAG
TATATCGGCATAGTATAATACGACTCACTATAGGAGGGCCACCATGGGATCGGCCATTGAACAAGATGGA
TTGCACGCAGGTTCTCCGGCCGCTTGGGTGGAGAGGCTATTCGGCTATGACTGGGCACAACAGACAATCG
GCTGCTCTGATGCCGCCGTGTTCCGGCTGTCAGCGCAGGGGCGCCCGGTTCTTTTTGTCAAGACCGACCT
GTCCGGTGCCCTGAATGAACTGCAGGACGAGGCAGCGCGGCTATCGTGGCTGGCCACGACGGGCGTTCCT
TGCGCAGCTGTGCTCGACGTTGTCACTGAAGCGGGAAGGGACTGGCTGCTATTGGGCGAAGTGCCGGGGC
AGGATCTCCTGTCATCTCACCTTGCTCCTGCCGAGAAAGTATCCATCATGGCTGATGCAATGCGGCGGCT
GCATACGCTTGATCCGGCTACCTGCCCATTCGACCACCAAGCGAAACATCGCATCGAGCGAGCACGTACT
CGGATGGAAGCCGGTCTTGTCGATCAGGATGATCTGGACGAAGAGCATCAGGGGCTCGCGCCAGCCGAAC
TGTTCGCCAGGCTCAAGGCGCGCATGCCCGACGGCGAGGATCTCGTCGTGACCCATGGCGATGCCTGCTT
GCCGAATATCATGGTGGAAAATGGCCGCTTTTCTGGATTCATCGACTGTGGCCGGCTGGGTGTGGCGGAC
CGCTATCAGGACATAGCGTTGGCTACCCGTGATATTGCTGAAGAGCTTGGCGGCGAATGGGCTGACCGCT
TCCTCGTGCTTTACGGTATCGCCGCTCCCGATTCGCAGCGCATCGCCTTCTATCGCCTTCTTGACGAGTT
CTTCTGATCGAGAAATTGATGATCTATTAAACAATAAAGACGTCCACATGGAAGTGCAAACTATTAACTG
GCGAACTACTTACTCTAGCTTCCCGGCAACAATTAATAGACTGGATGGAGGCGGATAAAGTTGCAGGACC
ACTTCTGCGCTCGGCCCTTCCGGCTGGCTGGTTTATTGCTGATAAATCTGGAGCCGGTGAGCGTGGAAGC
CGCGGTATCATTGCAGCACTGGGGCCAGATGGTAAGCCCTCCCGTATCGTAGTTATCTACACGACGGGGA
GTCAGGCAACTATGGATGAACGAAATAGACAGATCGCTGAGATAGGTGCCTCACTGATTAAGCATTGGTA
ACTGTCAGACCAAGTTTACTCATATATACTTTAGATTGATTTAAAACTTCATTTTTAATTTAAAAGGATC
TAGGTGAAGATCCTTTTTGATAATCTCATGACCAAAATCCCTTAACGTGAGTTTTCGTTCCACTGAGCGT
CAGACCCCGTAGAAAAGATCAAAGGATCTTC
Features (pLannotate 1.2.2; 19 found; start..end, strand, type, name):
      1..589     +  rep_origin     ori: high-copy-number ColE1/pMB1/pBR322/pUC origin of replication
    667..907     +  promoter       U6 promoter: RNA polymerase III promoter for human U6 snRNA
    937..1012    +  misc_RNA       gRNA scaffold: guide RNA scaffold for the Streptococcus pyogenes CRISPR/Cas9 system
   1019..1062    +  misc_RNA       gRNA scaffold (fragment): guide RNA scaffold for the Streptococcus pyogenes CRISPR/Cas9 system
   1125..1410    +  enhancer       CMV enhancer: human cytomegalovirus immediate early enhancer; contains an 18-bp deletion relative to the standard CMV enhancer
   1412..1691    +  promoter       chicken β-actin promoter: No description available
   1692..1919    +  intron         hybrid intron: hybrid between chicken β-actin (CBA) and minute virus of mice (MMV) introns (Gray et al., 2011)
   1937..2638    +  CDS            TagBFP: monomeric blue fluorescent protein mammalian codon-optimized
   2669..2780    +  polyA_signal   bGH poly(A) signal: bovine growth hormone polyadenylation signal
   2880..2949    +  protein_bind   attB: attB site for the φC31 integrase (Groth et al., 2000) phage φC31 integrase
   2952..3092    +  repeat_region  AAV2 ITR: inverted terminal repeat of adeno-associated virus serotype 2 inverted
   3097..3148    -  misc_feature   bom (fragment): basis of mobility region from pBR322
   3167..3622    +  rep_origin     f1 ori (sequence partly withheld): f1 bacteriophage origin of replication; arrow indicates direction of (+) strand synthesis
   3623..3664    -  misc_feature   bom (fragment): basis of mobility region from pBR322
   3665..4151    +  promoter       PGK promoter: mouse phosphoglycerate kinase 1 promoter
   4173..4220    +  promoter       EM7 promoter: synthetic bacterial promoter&nbsp
   4240..5043    +  CDS            NeoR/KanR: aminoglycoside phosphotransferase from Tn5; aph(3')-II (or nptII); confers resistance to neomycin, kanamycin, and G418 (Geneticin®)
   5047..5083    +  polyA_signal   PGK poly(A) signal (fragment): mouse phosphoglycerate kinase 1 polyadenylation signal
   5092..5386    +  CDS            bla(M) (fragment): β-lactamase lacking the signal sequence; bla(M); allows cytosolic expression of β-lactamase
