[The description below was written by a language model from this plasmid's Addgene catalogue record and pLannotate feature annotations shown in this document.]
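Description:
pk335-NT-1mer-gRNA is a 5.6 kb mammalian CRISPR guide RNA expression plasmid built on the pk335-BFP backbone, serving as a non-targeting control guide. It replicates in E. coli from a high-copy ColE1/pUC-type origin and is selected with kanamycin. An f1 phage origin is also annotated, along with short bom fragments and a truncated β-lactamase remnant that is presumably non-functional, since the record lists kanamycin as the only bacterial resistance.

The guide cassette consists of the human U6 RNA polymerase III promoter followed by the spacer position and a Streptococcus pyogenes Cas9 gRNA scaffold; a second, partial scaffold annotation sits immediately downstream. The insert is a single synthetic guide ("1mer") listed under mouse and described as non-targeting, so it should load into Cas9 or a dCas9-based effector without directing it to a genomic site. No Cas9 gene is annotated, so the nuclease or effector must be supplied separately.

Downstream, a CAG-like unit (CMV enhancer, chicken β-actin promoter and hybrid CBA/MVM intron) drives mammalian codon-optimized TagBFP with a bGH polyadenylation signal, marking cells that carry the plasmid by blue fluorescence. A separate cassette places the Tn5 NeoR/KanR gene under tandem mouse PGK and bacterial EM7 promoters with a fragmentary PGK poly(A) signal, so the same gene provides G418 selection in mammalian cells and kanamycin resistance in bacteria. A φC31 attB site is present, which could allow integrase-mediated insertion, though the record does not state that it is used this way. Only one AAV2 ITR is annotated, so the plasmid does not appear to be a complete AAV packaging vector. It is suited as a negative control alongside targeting guides in the same backbone.
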