Addgene plasmid #227500: pk335-NT-1mer-gRNA
Purpose: non-targeting control guide
Depositing lab: Joanna Wysocka. Depositing organization: Stanford University. Publication: Long-range regulation of transcription scales with genomic distance in a gene-specific manner. Jensen CL, Chen LF, Swigut T, Crocker OJ, Yao D, Bassik MC, Ferrell JE Jr, Boettiger AN, Wysocka J. Mol Cell. 2025 Jan 16;85(2):347-361.e7. doi: 10.1016/j.molcel.2024.10.021. Epub 2024 Dec 2. PubMed 39626660.
Backbone
  Vector backbone: pk335-BFP
  Vector type: CRISPR
  Selectable markers: Neomycin (select with G418) ; TagBFP
Growth in bacteria
  Bacterial resistance: Kanamycin, 50 μg/mL
  Growth temperature: 37°C
  Growth strain: NEB Stable
  Copy number: High Copy
Gene/Insert
  Gene/Insert name: Non-targeting gRNA
  gRNA/shRNA sequence: CCATTGGCAGGCTCCTACCA
  Species: M. musculus (mouse), Synthetic
  Cloning method: Other
Terms and licenses: Academic/Nonprofit Terms; Industry Terms: Not Available to Industry
How to cite: pk335-NT-1mer-gRNA was a gift from Joanna Wysocka (Addgene plasmid # 227500 ; http://n2t.net/addgene:227500 ; RRID:Addgene_227500)
